>Addgene plasmid #178660 | A1-LCD+7F-7Y | addgene full sequence | sequence record 356154 | Addgene NGS Result
TATTTTTATAGGTTAATGTCATGATAATAATGGTTTCTTAGACGTCAGGTGGCACTTTTCGGGGAAATGT
GCGCGGAACCCCTATTTGTTTATTTTTCTAAATACATTCAAATATGTATCCGCTCATGAGACAATAACCC
TGATAAATGCTTCAATAATATTGAAAAAGGAAGAGTATGAGTATTCAACATTTCCGTGTCGCCCTTATTC
CCTTTTTTGCGGCATTTTGCCTTCCTGTTTTTGCTCACCCAGAAACGCTGGTGAAAGTAAAAGATGCTGA
AGATCAGTTGGGTGCACGAGTGGGTTACATCGAACTGGATCTCAACAGCGGTAAGATCCTTGAGAGTTTT
CGCCCCGAAGAACGTTTTCCAATGATGAGCACTTTTAAAGTTCTGCTATGTGGCGCGGTATTATCCCGTG
TTGACGCCGGGCAAGAGCAACTCGGTCGCCGCATACACTATTCTCAGAATGACTTGGTTGAGTACTCACC
AGTCACAGAAAAGCATCTTACGGATGGCATGACAGTAAGAGAATTATGCAGTGCTGCCATAACCATGAGT
GATAACACTGCGGCCAACTTACTTCTGACAACGATCGGAGGACCGAAGGAGCTAACCGCTTTTTTGCACA
ACATGGGGGATCATGTAACTCGCCTTGATCGTTGGGAACCGGAGCTGAATGAAGCCATACCAAACGACGA
GCGTGACACCACGATGCCTGCAGCAATGGCAACAACGTTGCGCAAACTATTAACTGGCGAACTACTTACT
CTAGCTTCCCGGCAACAATTAATAGACTGGATGGAGGCGGATAAAGTTGCAGGACCACTTCTGCGCTCGG
CCCTTCCGGCTGGCTGGTTTATTGCTGATAAATCTGGAGCCGGTGAGCGTGGGTCTCGCGGTATCATTGC
AGCACTGGGGCCAGATGGTAAGCCCTCCCGTATCGTAGTTATCTACACGACGGGGAGTCAGGCAACTATG
GATGAACGAAATAGACAGATCGCTGAGATAGGTGCCTCACTGATTAAGCATTGGTAACTGTCAGACCAAG
TTTACTCATATATACTTTAGATTGATTTAAAACTTCATTTTTAATTTAAAAGGATCTAGGTGAAGATCCT
TTTTGATAATCTCATGACCAAAATCCCTTAACGTGAGTTTTCGTTCCACTGAGCGTCAGACCCCGTAGAA
AAGATCAAAGGATCTTCTTGAGATCCTTTTTTTCTGCGCGTAATCTGCTGCTTGCAAACAAAAAAACCAC
CGCTACCAGCGGTGGTTTGTTTGCCGGATCAAGAGCTACCAACTCTTTTTCCGAAGGTAACTGGCTTCAG
CAGAGCGCAGATACCAAATACTGTCCTTCTAGTGTAGCCGTAGTTAGGCCACCACTTCAAGAACTCTGTA
GCACCGCCTACATACCTCGCTCTGCTAATCCTGTTACCAGTGGCTGCTGCCAGTGGCGATAAGTCGTGTC
TTACCGGGTTGGACTCAAGACGATAGTTACCGGATAAGGCGCAGCGGTCGGGCTGAACGGGGGGTTCGTG
CACACAGCCCAGCTTGGAGCGAACGACCTACACCGAACTGAGATACCTACAGCGTGAGCTATGAGAAAGC
GCCACGCTTCCCGAAGGGAGAAAGGCGGACAGGTATCCGGTAAGCGGCAGGGTCGGAACAGGAGAGCGCA
CGAGGGAGCTTCCAGGGGGAAACGCCTGGTATCTTTATAGTCCTGTCGGGTTTCGCCACCTCTGACTTGA
GCGTCGATTTTTGTGATGCTCGTCAGGGGGGCGGAGCCTATGGAAAAACGCCAGCAACGCGGCCTTTTTA
CGGTTCCTGGCCTTTTGCTGGCCTTTTGCTCACATGTTCTTTCCTGCGTTATCCCCTGATTCTGTGGATA
ACCGTATTACCGCCTTTGAGTGAGCTGATACCGCTCGCCGCAGCCGAACGACCGAGCGCAGCGAGTCAGT
GAGCGAGGAAGCGGAAGAGCGCCTGATGCGGTATTTTCTCCTTACGCATCTGTGCGGTATTTCACACCGC
AATGGTGCACTCTCAGTACAATCTGCTCTGATGCCGCATAGTTAAGCCAGTATACACTCCGCTATCGCTA
CGTGACTGGGTCATGGCTGCGCCCCGACACCCGCCAACACCCGCTGACGCGCCCTGACGGGCTTGTCTGC
TCCCGGCATCCGCTTACAGACAAGCTGTGACCGTCTCCGGGAGCTGCATGTGTCAGAGGTTTTCACCGTC
ATCACCGAAACGCGCGAGGCAGCTGCGGTAAAGCTCATCAGCGTGGTCGTGAAGCGATTCACAGATGTCT
GCCTGTTCATCCGCGTCCAGCTCGTTGAGTTTCTCCAGAAGCGTTAATGTCTGGCTTCTGATAAAGCGGG
CCATGTTAAGGGCGGTTTTTTCCTGTTTGGTCACTGATGCCTCCGTGTAAGGGGGATTTCTGTTCATGGG
GGTAATGATACCGATGAAACGAGAGAGGATGCTCACGATACGGGTTACTGATGATGAACATGCCCGGTTA
CTGGAACGTTGTGAGGGTAAACAACTGGCGGTATGGATGCGGCGGGACCAGAGAAAAATCACTCAGGGTC
AATGCCAGCGCTTCGTTAATACAGATGTAGGTGTTCCACAGGGTAGCCAGCAGCATCCTGCGATGCAGAT
CCGGAACATAATGGTGCAGGGCGCTGACTTCCGCGTTTCCAGACTTTACGAAACACGGAAACCGAAGACC
ATTCATGTTGTTGCTCAGGTCGCAGACGTTTTGCAGCAGCAGTCGCTTCACGTTCGCTCGCGTATCGGTG
ATTCATTCTGCTAACCAGTAAGGCAACCCCGCCAGCCTAGCCGGGTCCTCAACGACAGGAGCACGATCAT
GCGCACCCGTGGCCAGGACCCAACGCTGCCCGAGATGCGCCGCGTGCGGCTGCTGGAGATGGCGGACGCG
ATGGATATGTTCTGCCAAGGGTTGGTTTGCGCATTCACAGTTCTCCGCAAGAATTGATTGGCTCCAATTC
TTGGAGTGGTGAATCCGTTAGCGAGGTGCCGCCGGCTTCCATTCAGGTCGAGGTGGCCCGGCTCCATGCA
CCGCGACGCAACGCGGGGAGGCAGACAAGGTATAGGGCGGCGCCTACAATCCATGCCAACCCGTTCCATG
TGCTCGCCGAGGCGGCATAAATCGCCGTGACGATCAGCGGTCCAATGATCGAAGTTAGGCTGGTAAGAGC
CGCGAGCGATCCTTGAAGCTGTCCCTGATGGTCGTCATCTACCTGCCTGGACAGCATGGCCTGCAACGCG
GGCATCCCGATGCCGCCGGAAGCGAGAAGAATCATAATGGGGAAGGCCATCCAGCCTCGCGTCGCGAACG
CCAGCAAGACGTAGCCCAGCGCGTCGGCCGCCATGCCGGCGATAATGGCCTGCTTCTCGCCGAAACGTTT
GGTGGCGGGACCAGTGACGAAGGCTTGAGCGAGGGCGTGCAAGATTCCGAATACCGCAAGCGACAGGCCG
ATCATCGTCGCGCTCCAGCGAAAGCGGTCCTCGCCGAAAATGACCCAGAGCGCTGCCGGCACCTGTCCTA
CGAGTTGCATGATAAAGAAGACAGTCATAAGTGCGGCGACGATAGTCATGCCCCGCGCCCACCGGAAGGA
GCTGACTGGGTTGAAGGCTCTCAAGGGCATCGGTCGATCGACGCTCTCCCTTATGCGACTCCTGCATTAG
GAAGCAGCCCAGTAGTAGGTTGAGGCCGTTGAGCACCGCCGCCGCAAGGAATGGTGCATGCAAGGAGATG
GCGCCCAACAGTCCCCCGGCCACGGGGCCTGCCACCATACCCACGCCGAAACAAGCGCTCATGAGCCCGA
AGTGGCGAGCCCGATCTTCCCCATCGGTGATGTCGGCGATATAGGCGCCAGCAACCGCACCTGTGGCGCC
GGTGATGCCGGCCACGATGCGTCCGGCGTAGAGGATCGAGATCTCGATCCCGCGAAATTAATACGACTCA
CTATAGGGAGACCACAACGGTTTCCCTCTAGAAATAATTTTGTTTAACTTTAAGAAGGAGATATACATAT
GTCGTACTACCATCACCATCACCATCACCTCGAATCAACAAGTTTGTACAAAAAAGCAGGCTTCGAGAAC
CTGTATTTTCAGGGTAGCATGGCAAGCGCAAGCAGCAGCCAGCGTGGTCGTAGCGGTAGCGGTAATTTTG
GTGGTGGTCGCGGTGGTGGTTTTGGTGGCAATGATAATTTTGGCCGTGGTGGTAATTTTAGCGGTCGTGG
TGGCTTTGGCGGTAGCCGTGGCGGTGGCGGATTTGGCGGTTCAGGTGATGGTTTTAATGGCTTTGGTAAT
GATGGTAGCAACTTTGGAGGTGGTGGTAGCTTTAATGATTTTGGCAATTTTAACAACCAGAGCAGCAATT
TCGGTCCGATGAAAGGTGGTAACTTCGGTGGTCGTTCAAGCGGTGGTAGCGGAGGTGGCGGTCAGTTTTT
TGCCAAACCGCGTAATCAAGGCGGTTTTGGAGGTAGCAGCAGCAGCTCAAGCTTTGGTTCAGGTCGTCGT
TTTTAAGACCCAGCTTTCTTGTACAAAGTGGTTGATTCGAGGCTGCTAACAAAGCCCGAAAGGAAGCTGA
GTTGGCTGCTGCCACCGCTGAGCAATAACTAGCATAACCCCTTGGGGCCTCTAAACGGGTCTTGAGGGGT
TTTTTGCTGAAAGGAGGAACTATATCCGGATATCCACAGGACGGGTGTGGTCGCCATGATCGCGTAGTCG
ATAGTGGCTCCAAGTAGCGAAGCGAGCAGGACTGGGCGGCGGCCAAAGCGGTCGGACAGTGCTCCGAGAA
CGGGTGCGCATAGAAATTGCATCAACGCATATAGCGCTAGCAGCACGCCATAGTGACTGGCGATGCTGTC
GGAATGGACGATATCCCGCAAGAGGCCCGGCAGTACCGGCATAACCAAGCCTATGCCTACAGCATCCAGG
GTGACGGTGCCGAGGATGACGATGAGCGCATTGTTAGATTTCATACACGGTGCCTGACTGCGTTAGCAAT
TTAACTGTGATAAACTACCGCATTAAAGCTTATCGATGATAAGCTGTCAAACATGAGAATTCTTGAAGAC
GAAAGGGCCTCGTGATACGCC
Features (pLannotate 1.2.2; 18 found; start..end, strand, type, name):
     72..176     +  promoter       AmpR promoter: bla
    177..1037    +  CDS            AmpR: β-lactamase; bla; confers resistance to ampicillin, carbenicillin, and related antibiotics
   1208..1796    +  rep_origin     ori: high-copy-number ColE1/pMB1/pBR322/pUC origin of replication
   1982..2121    -  misc_feature   bom: basis of mobility region from pBR322
   2223..2414    -  CDS            rop: Rop protein, which maintains plasmids at low copy number; rop
   2431..2811    +  CDS            YPB1_ECOLX: Protein predicted: Swiss-Prot protein existence level 4. From Escherichia coli.
   3053..3957    -  CDS            TcR (fragment): tetracycline efflux protein; tet; confers resistance to tetracycline
   3979..3997    +  promoter       T7 promoter: promoter for bacteriophage T7 RNA polymerase
   4029..4051    +  RBS            RBS: efficient ribosome binding site from bacteriophage T7 gene 10 (Olins and Rangwala, 1989)
   4069..4089    +  CDS            8xHis (fragment): 8xHis affinity tag
   4098..4122    +  protein_bind   attB1: mutant version of attB; recombination site for the Gateway® BP reaction BP Clonase™
   4128..4144    +  CDS            TEV site (fragment): tobacco etch virus (TEV) protease recognition and cleavage site
   4149..4553    +  CDS            HNRNPA1 (fragment): ROA1_BOVIN - Also known as HNRPA1. Experimental evidence at protein level: Swiss-Prot protein existence level 1. Involved in the packaging of pre-mRNA into hnRNP particles, transport of poly(A) mRNA from the nucleus to the cytoplasm and may modulate splice site selection. May bind to specific miRNA hairpins. Binds to the IRES and thereby inhibits the translation of the apoptosis protease activating factor APAF1. From Bos taurus (Bovine).
   4558..4582    -  protein_bind   attB2: mutant version of attB; recombination site for the Gateway® BP reaction BP Clonase™
   4592..4641    +  CDS            SET1 (fragment): solubility-enhancement tag derived from T7 phage gene 10B
   4649..4696    +  terminator     T7 terminator: transcription terminator for bacteriophage T7 RNA polymerase
   4722..5014    -  CDS            TcR (fragment): tetracycline efflux protein; tet; confers resistance to tetracycline
   5062..5090    -  promoter       tet promoter: E. coli promoter for tetracycline efflux protein gene
