[The description below was written by a language model from this plasmid's Addgene catalogue record and pLannotate feature annotations shown in this document.]
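Description:
A1-LCD+7F-7Y is a bacterial expression plasmid built on the Gateway destination vector pDEST17, carrying a variant of the low-complexity domain (LCD, residues 186-320) of human hnRNP A1 in which seven tyrosine residues have been replaced with phenylalanine. The 5,131 nt plasmid is maintained in E. coli through a ColE1/pMB1-type origin accompanied by the pBR322 bom region and the rop gene; rop restrains copy number, which fits the catalogue listing as low copy. Selection is by ampicillin through the β-lactamase gene and its own promoter. The annotated tetracycline-resistance fragments and tet promoter are interrupted remnants of the pBR322-derived backbone rather than a functional marker.

The expression cassette is driven by the T7 promoter with the phage T7 gene 10 ribosome binding site, so expression requires a host supplying T7 RNA polymerase. Translation begins with an N-terminal histidine tag (recorded as 6xHis; the annotation tool matched it as a partial 8xHis), reads through the attB1 site left by Gateway recombination, then through a sequence annotated as a partial TEV protease site, which would allow tag removal after affinity purification, and into the HNRNPA1 fragment. The automated annotation matched this fragment to the bovine orthologue, but the catalogue identifies the insert as human. The attB2 site and T7 terminator follow; the short fragment annotated as a solubility tag lies downstream of the insert and is probably a backbone match rather than part of the product.

The construct is intended for producing the purified Tyr-to-Phe LCD variant, and the associated work examined how sequence features of disordered prion-like domains influence their phase behaviour.
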