Addgene plasmid #178660: A1-LCD+7F-7Y
Purpose: Bacterial expression of N-terminally 6His tagged A1-LCD with seven Tyr residues replaced with Phe (LCD: low-complexity domain, aa 186-320)
Depositing lab: Tanja Mittag. Depositing organization: St. Jude Children's Research Hospital. Publication: Deciphering how naturally occurring sequence features impact the phase behaviours of disordered prion-like domains. Bremer A, Farag M, Borcherds WM, Peran I, Martin EW, Pappu RV, Mittag T. Nat Chem. 2022 Feb;14(2):196-207. doi: 10.1038/s41557-021-00840-w. Epub 2021 Dec 20. PubMed 34931046.
Backbone
  Vector backbone: pDEST17
  Vector type: Bacterial Expression
Growth in bacteria
  Bacterial resistance: Ampicillin, 100 μg/mL
  Growth temperature: 37°C
  Growth strain: DH5alpha
  Copy number: Low Copy
Gene/Insert
  Gene/Insert name: A1-LCD +7F-7Y
  Species: H. sapiens (human)
  Mutation: seven Tyr residues replaced with Phe
  Entrez Gene: HNRNPA1 (a.k.a. ALS19, ALS20, HNRPA1, HNRPA1L3, IBMPFD3, MPD3, UP 1, hnRNP A1, hnRNP-A1)
  Tag / fusion protein: 6xHis (N terminal on insert)
  Cloning method: Gateway Cloning
Terms and licenses: Academic/Nonprofit Terms; Industry Terms: Not Available to Industry
How to cite: A1-LCD+7F-7Y was a gift from Tanja Mittag (Addgene plasmid # 178660 ; http://n2t.net/addgene:178660 ; RRID:Addgene_178660)
